>Addgene plasmid #227307 | qTAG-C-Solo-mStayGold-TOMM20 | addgene full sequence | sequence record 451546 | Addgene NGS Result
TCGCGCGTTTCGGTGATGACGGTGAAAACCTCTGACACATGCAGCTCCCGGAGACGGTCACAGCTTGTCT
GTAAGCGGATGCCGGGAGCAGACAAGCCCGTCAGGGCGCGTCAGCGGGTGTTGGCGGGTGTCGGGGCTGG
CTTAACTATGCGGCATCAGAGCAGATTGTACTGAGAGTGCACCATATGCGGTGTGAAATACCGCACAGAT
GCGTAAGGAGAAAATACCGCATCAGGCGCCATTCGCCATTCAGGCTGCGCAACTGTTGGGAAGGGCGATC
GGTGCGGGCCTCTTCGCTATTACGCCAGCTGGCGAAAGGGGGATGTGCTGCAAGGCGATTAAGTTGGGTA
ACGCCAGGGTTTTCCCAGTCACGACGTTGTAAAACGACGGCCAGTGAATTCTGGTTTTAGTTACATAATT
GACTGATGTAATATTATGTAATGATGGCTGTACACAGTGTCTCATGCCCTATAATCCTAGCACTCATTTG
AGCTCAGGAGTTCAAGGCCAGCCTGGGCAACATGGTAAAACCCTGTCTCCACCAAAAATAAAAAAAAAAT
TAGCCGGGCATGGTGGCATGAGTCTGTGGTTCCAGCTACTCAGGAGGCTGAGGTGGGGGAGGATCGCTTG
AGCCCAGGAGTCAGAGGTTGCAGTGAGCTGAGATTGTGCTACTGCACTCCAGCCTGGGTTACAGAGACCC
CATCTGAATTAAAAACATATATAATGTAATGATCTGCCTCCTTTGTTAACTTGACTTTTGAAATGGGATT
GTCAGTAGTATGATCATTGTTTTCTTGGATGCCGACTGTGTGTAAAGTGTTACATTTTGAATTAAATGTC
AGAATGGGTGAACTTTACTAAGATTCAATTCTTTGAATACAAAGAGCATTTTATTTTGAAGTTAGAATCC
TAATTAAATGCTTATGACACTTTAAAAAATTATTTTTTTTTTCTTTCAGAGAATTGTAAGTGCTCAGAGC
TTAGCTGAAGATGATGTTGAAGGAGGAAGCGGAGGATCTGGCGGTACCGGCGGAAGCATGGTGTCTACAG
GCGAGGAACTGTTTACCGGCGTGGTGCCCTTCAAGTTCCAGCTGAAGGGCACCATCAACGGCAAGAGCTT
CACCGTGGAAGGCGAGGGCGAGGGCAATAGCCACGAGGGCAGCCACAAAGGCAAGTATGTGTGCACCAGC
GGCAAACTGCCAATGTCTTGGGCCGCCCTGGGAACTAGCTTCGGCTATGGCATGAAATACTATACCAAGT
ACCCCAGCGGCCTGAAAAACTGGTTCCACGAGGTGATGCCTGAGGGCTTCACCTACGACAGACACATCCA
GTACAAGGGCGACGGCAGCATCCACGCCAAGCACCAGCACTTCATGAAGAACGGCACCTACCACAACATC
GTGGAGTTCACCGGCCAGGACTTCAAGGAGAACAGCCCCGTGCTGACCGGCGACATGGACGTGAGCCTGC
CCAACGAGGTGCAGCACATCCCCATTGATGACGGCGTGGAGTGCACAGTGACCCTGCAGTACCCTCTGCT
GAGCGACGAAAGCAAGTGCGTGGAAGCCTATCAGAACACCATCATCAAGCCCCTGCACAATCAGCCAGCC
CCCGATGTGCCATTTCACTGGATCAGAAAGCAGTACACCCAGAGCAAGGACGACACCGAGGAGAGAGACC
ACATCATCCAGAGCGAGACCCTGGAGGCCCACCTGGGAGGTTCCCTCGAGACCGGTAAGAGCAAGTGATG
AGAAACAAATGTCAACATAATAAAATCTCAGTTAAAAATATTTTAAAAATTCTTGGTAGTTGAGCAGCTC
TGGGGGAATAAGGGCAAATATGCTTGTTATGAACTACACTGAAATCTACCAAAGTTAATGTTTACTTTGT
GTAGATCCATTTGTCTATTTTATTTATTTTTCCCAGTGAAAAGTGTATTTTGATAGAGAACTTTTCATTC
TATAAATACACTATGAGTTACTAAAATATCATGGATTTTGTTTATTCCTGAAACATAGTTACATAGTTAA
ACTGTACATATGACATGGCTTATGTTAAAAATACCCAGTGCTCAGTTTTGAAAGATAGGCAAAAAAAAAA
AAGTATAGGAGAAACTGAAGAATGTACACTTTTTTAGAGGGCACATTTTGCTGTAAATCTGGAAATTTGA
TAGACTTGACTGTGTTTGTGAAAACTGAGCATTAAAGGTTTTGATTGATCCTTTCTTTCCATTTAATCTC
TGAGACGTAAATATGTGAGGTGTGCTGCTGTGCTGGGTTAACAGCTTCCTTCCCTTTCTGTGTAGCAGTC
TTGAAATGTTCTGTTTAAATCAGTAGGCTTAATGTGTTAAGCTTGGCGTAATCATGGTCATAGCTGTTTC
CTGTGTGAAATTGTTATCCGCTCACAATTCCACACAACATACGAGCCGGAAGCATAAAGTGTAAAGCCTG
GGGTGCCTAATGAGTGAGCTAACTCACATTAATTGCGTTGCGCTCACTGCCCGCTTTCCAGTCGGGAAAC
CTGTCGTGCCAGCTGCATTAATGAATCGGCCAACGCGCGGGGAGAGGCGGTTTGCGTATTGGGCGCTCTT
CCGCTTCCTCGCTCACTGACTCGCTGCGCTCGGTCGTTCGGCTGCGGCGAGCGGTATCAGCTCACTCAAA
GGCGGTAATACGGTTATCCACAGAATCAGGGGATAACGCAGGAAAGAACATGTGAGCAAAAGGCCAGCAA
AAGGCCAGGAACCGTAAAAAGGCCGCGTTGCTGGCGTTTTTCCATAGGCTCCGCCCCCCTGACGAGCATC
ACAAAAATCGACGCTCAAGTCAGAGGTGGCGAAACCCGACAGGACTATAAAGATACCAGGCGTTTCCCCC
TGGAAGCTCCCTCGTGCGCTCTCCTGTTCCGACCCTGCCGCTTACCGGATACCTGTCCGCCTTTCTCCCT
TCGGGAAGCGTGGCGCTTTCTCATAGCTCACGCTGTAGGTATCTCAGTTCGGTGTAGGTCGTTCGCTCCA
AGCTGGGCTGTGTGCACGAACCCCCCGTTCAGCCCGACCGCTGCGCCTTATCCGGTAACTATCGTCTTGA
GTCCAACCCGGTAAGACACGACTTATCGCCACTGGCAGCAGCCACTGGTAACAGGATTAGCAGAGCGAGG
TATGTAGGCGGTGCTACAGAGTTCTTGAAGTGGTGGCCTAACTACGGCTACACTAGAAGAACAGTATTTG
GTATCTGCGCTCTGCTGAAGCCAGTTACCTTCGGAAAAAGAGTTGGTAGCTCTTGATCCGGCAAACAAAC
CACCGCTGGTAGCGGTGGTTTTTTTGTTTGCAAGCAGCAGATTACGCGCAGAAAAAAAGGATCTCAAGAA
GATCCTTTGATCTTTTCTACGGGGTCTGACGCTCAGTGGAACGAAAACTCACGTTAAGGGATTTTGGTCA
TGAGATTATCAAAAAGGATCTTCACCTAGATCCTTTTAAATTAAAAATGAAGTTTTAAATCAATCTAAAG
TATATATGAGTAAACTTGGTCTGACAGTTACCAATGCTTAATCAGTGAGGCACCTATCTCAGCGATCTGT
CTATTTCGTTCATCCATAGTTGCCTGACTCCCCGTCGTGTAGATAACTACGATACGGGAGGGCTTACCAT
CTGGCCCCAGTGCTGCAATGATACCGCGAGACCCACGCTCACCGGCTCCAGATTTATCAGCAATAAACCA
GCCAGCCGGAAGGGCCGAGCGCAGAAGTGGTCCTGCAACTTTATCCGCCTCCATCCAGTCTATTAATTGT
TGCCGGGAAGCTAGAGTAAGTAGTTCGCCAGTTAATAGTTTGCGCAACGTTGTTGCCATTGCTACAGGCA
TCGTGGTGTCACGCTCGTCGTTTGGTATGGCTTCATTCAGCTCCGGTTCCCAACGATCAAGGCGAGTTAC
ATGATCCCCCATGTTGTGCAAAAAAGCGGTTAGCTCCTTCGGTCCTCCGATCGTTGTCAGAAGTAAGTTG
GCCGCAGTGTTATCACTCATGGTTATGGCAGCACTGCATAATTCTCTTACTGTCATGCCATCCGTAAGAT
GCTTTTCTGTGACTGGTGAGTACTCAACCAAGTCATTCTGAGAATAGTGTATGCGGCGACCGAGTTGCTC
TTGCCCGGCGTCAATACGGGATAATACCGCGCCACATAGCAGAACTTTAAAAGTGCTCATCATTGGAAAA
CGTTCTTCGGGGCGAAAACTCTCAAGGATCTTACCGCTGTTGAGATCCAGTTCGATGTAACCCACTCGTG
CACCCAACTGATCTTCAGCATCTTTTACTTTCACCAGCGTTTCTGGGTGAGCAAAAACAGGAAGGCAAAA
TGCCGCAAAAAAGGGAATAAGGGCGACACGGAAATGTTGAATACTCATACTCTTCCTTTTTCAATATTAT
TGAAGCATTTATCAGGGTTATTGTCTCATGAGCGGATACATATTTGAATGTATTTAGAAAAATAAACAAA
TAGGGGTTCCGCGCACATTTCCCCGAAAAGTGCCACCTGACGTCTAAGAAACCATTATTATCATGACATT
AACCTATAAAAATAGGCGTATCACGAGGCCCTTTCGTC
Features (pLannotate 1.2.2; 12 found; start..end, strand, type, name):
    137..236     +  misc_feature   bom (fragment): basis of mobility region from pBR322
    242..399     -  CDS            lacZα (fragment): LacZα fragment of β-galactosidase; lacZ fragment
    489..620     -  CDS            C9orf85 (fragment): CI085_HUMAN - Experimental evidence at protein level: Swiss-Prot protein existence level 1. From Homo sapiens (Human).
    627..695     -  CDS            SNX29P2 (fragment): S29P2_HUMAN - Also known as RUNDC2C. Protein uncertain: Swiss-Prot protein existence level 5. From Homo sapiens (Human).
   2391..2407    -  protein_bind   lac operator: The lac repressor binds to the lac operator to inhibit transcription in E. coli. This inhibition can be relieved by adding lactose or isopropyl-β-D-thiogalactopyranoside (IPTG). lac repressor encoded by lacI
   2415..2445    -  promoter       lac promoter: promoter for the E. coli lac operon
   2460..2481    -  protein_bind   CAP binding site: CAP binding activates transcription in the presence of cAMP. E. coli catabolite activator protein
   2494..2586    -  CDS            lacI (fragment): lac repressor; lacI; The lac repressor binds to the lac operator to inhibit transcription in E. coli. This inhibition can be relieved by adding lactose or isopropyl-β-D-thiogalactopyranoside (IPTG).
   2769..3357    -  rep_origin     ori: high-copy-number ColE1/pMB1/pBR322/pUC origin of replication
   3528..4388    -  CDS            AmpR: β-lactamase; bla; confers resistance to ampicillin, carbenicillin, and related antibiotics
   4389..4493    -  promoter       AmpR promoter: bla
   4588..35      +  CDS            rop (fragment) (across the origin): Rop protein, which maintains plasmids at low copy number; rop
