[The description below was written by a language model from this plasmid's Addgene catalogue record and pLannotate feature annotations shown in this document.]
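Description:
qTAG-C-Solo-mStayGold-TOMM20 is a pUC19-based donor template for CRISPR-mediated endogenous tagging in human cells, built on the qTAG plasmid scaffold. It is propagated in E. coli as a high-copy plasmid through the ColE1/pUC origin and selected with ampicillin via the β-lactamase gene and its native promoter. The remaining annotated backbone elements (lacZα fragment, lac promoter and operator, CAP binding site, and short lacI, bom and rop fragments) are pUC19 remnants flanking the cloning region and have no role in the tagging application.

The payload is a roughly 1.9 kb insert consisting of human TOMM20 homology arms flanking the coding sequence of the green fluorescent protein mStayGold. The cassette is promoterless: it is not meant to express from the plasmid, but to be integrated in frame at the C-terminus of the TOMM20 locus, so that the fusion protein is produced under the gene's own regulation. The record lists no selection cassette in the insert. TOMM20 is a subunit of the outer mitochondrial membrane translocase, so the knock-in labels mitochondria for fluorescence imaging at endogenous expression levels. The donor is intended for co-transfection with a companion px330-PITCh-TOMM20 plasmid that supplies the sgRNA.

The automated feature table does not annotate mStayGold or the homology arms; the insert region is largely unannotated. The short hits there to C9orf85 and SNX29P2 are probably incidental similarity matches within genomic arm sequence rather than functional parts. The exact arm lengths and any linker are not stated in the record.
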