Addgene plasmid #227307: qTAG-C-Solo-mStayGold-TOMM20
Purpose: Donor template for mStayGold insertion into the C-terminus of the TOMM20 locus. For mitochondria visualization. To be co-transfected with sgRNA plasmid px330-PITCh-TOMM20 (Addgene #207789)
Depositing lab: Laurence Pelletier. Publication: qTAG: an adaptable plasmid scaffold for CRISPR-based endogenous tagging. Philip R, Sharma A, Matellan L, Erpf AC, Hsu WH, Tkach JM, Wyatt HDM, Pelletier L. EMBO J. 2024 Dec 12. doi: 10.1038/s44318-024-00337-5. PubMed 39668248.
Backbone
  Vector backbone: pUC19
  Backbone manufacturer: Invitrogen
  Backbone size w/o insert (bp): 2686
  Vector type: Mammalian Expression, CRISPR ; Donor Template
Growth in bacteria
  Bacterial resistance: Ampicillin, 100 μg/mL
  Growth temperature: 37°C
  Growth strain: DH5alpha
  Copy number: High Copy
Gene/Insert
  Gene/Insert name: TOMM20 Homology Arms flanking a mStayGold Tag (alt name: TOMM20)
  Species: H. sapiens (human)
  Insert size (bp): 1947
  Entrez Gene: TOMM20 (a.k.a. MAS20, MOM19, TOM20)
  Promoter: Promoterless
  Cloning method: Unknown
  Sequencing primers: 5′ CTGCAAGGCGATTAAGTTGGGTAAC; 3′ GGCTCGTATGTTGTGTGGAATTGT
Terms and licenses: Academic/Nonprofit Terms; Industry Terms: Not Available to Industry
Depositor comments: To be co-transfected with sgRNA plasmid px330-PITCh-TOMM20 (Addgene #207789): https://www.addgene.org/207789/
How to cite: qTAG-C-Solo-mStayGold-TOMM20 was a gift from Laurence Pelletier (Addgene plasmid # 227307 ; http://n2t.net/addgene:227307 ; RRID:Addgene_227307)
